>Addgene plasmid #230841 | pGH897 | addgene full sequence | sequence record 458348 | Addgene NGS Result
GTCGACGGATCGGGAGATCTCCCGATCCCCTATGGTGCACTCTCAGTACAATCTGCTCTGATGCCGCATA
GTTAAGCCAGTATCTGCTCCCTGCTTGTGTGTTGGAGGTCGCTGAGTAGTGCGCGAGCAAAATTTAAGCT
ACAACAAGGCAAGGCTTGACCGACAATTGCATGAAGAATCTGCTTAGGGTTAGGCGTTTTGCGCTGCTTC
GCGATGTACGGGCCAGATATACGCGTTGACATTGATTATTGACTAGTTATTAATAGTAATCAATTACGGG
GTCATTAGTTCATAGCCCATATATGGAGTTCCGCGTTACATAACTTACGGTAAATGGCCCGCCTGGCTGA
CCGCCCAACGACCCCCGCCCATTGACGTCAATAATGACGTATGTTCCCATAGTAACGCCAATAGGGACTT
TCCATTGACGTCAATGGGTGGAGTATTTACGGTAAACTGCCCACTTGGCAGTACATCAAGTGTATCATAT
GCCAAGTACGCCCCCTATTGACGTCAATGACGGTAAATGGCCCGCCTGGCATTATGCCCAGTACATGACC
TTATGGGACTTTCCTACTTGGCAGTACATCTACGTATTAGTCATCGCTATTACCATGGTGATGCGGTTTT
GGCAGTACATCAATGGGCGTGGATAGCGGTTTGACTCACGGGGATTTCCAAGTCTCCACCCCATTGACGT
CAATGGGAGTTTGTTTTGGCACCAAAATCAACGGGACTTTCCAAAATGTCGTAACAACTCCGCCCCATTG
ACGCAAATGGGCGGTAGGCGTGTACGGTGGGAGGTCTATATAAGCAGCGCGTTTTGCCTGTACTGGGTCT
CTCTGGTTAGACCAGATCTGAGCCTGGGAGCTCTCTGGCTAACTAGGGAACCCACTGCTTAAGCCTCAAT
AAAGCTTGCCTTGAGTGCTTCAAGTAGTGTGTGCCCGTCTGTTGTGTGACTCTGGTAACTAGAGATCCCT
CAGACCCTTTTAGTCAGTGTGGAAAATCTCTAGCAGTGGCGCCCGAACAGGGACTTGAAAGCGAAAGGGA
AACCAGAGGAGCTCTCTCGACGCAGGACTCGGCTTGCTGAAGCGCGCACGGCAAGAGGCGAGGGGCGGCG
ACTGGTGAGTACGCCAAAAATTTTGACTAGCGGAGGCTAGAAGGAGAGAGATGGGTGCGAGAGCGTCAGT
ATTAAGCGGGGGAGAATTAGATCGCGATGGGAAAAAATTCGGTTAAGGCCAGGGGGAAAGAAAAAATATA
AATTAAAACATATAGTATGGGCAAGCAGGGAGCTAGAACGATTCGCAGTTAATCCTGGCCTGTTAGAAAC
ATCAGAAGGCTGTAGACAAATACTGGGACAGCTACAACCATCCCTTCAGACAGGATCAGAAGAACTTAGA
TCATTATATAATACAGTAGCAACCCTCTATTGTGTGCATCAAAGGATAGAGATAAAAGACACCAAGGAAG
CTTTAGACAAGATAGAGGAAGAGCAAAACAAAAGTAAGACCACCGCACAGCAAGCGGCCGCTGATCTTCA
GACCTGGAGGAGGAGATATGAGGGACAATTGGAGAAGTGAATTATATAAATATAAAGTAGTAAAAATTGA
ACCATTAGGAGTAGCACCCACCAAGGCAAAGAGAAGAGTGGTGCAGAGAGAAAAAAGAGCAGTGGGAATA
GGAGCTTTGTTCCTTGGGTTCTTGGGAGCAGCAGGAAGCACTATGGGCGCAGCGTCAATGACGCTGACGG
TACAGGCCAGACAATTATTGTCTGGTATAGTGCAGCAGCAGAACAATTTGCTGAGGGCTATTGAGGCGCA
ACAGCATCTGTTGCAACTCACAGTCTGGGGCATCAAGCAGCTCCAGGCAAGAATCCTGGCTGTGGAAAGA
TACCTAAAGGATCAACAGCTCCTGGGGATTTGGGGTTGCTCTGGAAAACTCATTTGCACCACTGCTGTGC
CTTGGAATGCTAGTTGGAGTAATAAATCTCTGGAACAGATTTGGAATCACACGACCTGGATGGAGTGGGA
CAGAGAAATTAACAATTACACAAGCTTAATACACTCCTTAATTGAAGAATCGCAAAACCAGCAAGAAAAG
AATGAACAAGAATTATTGGAATTAGATAAATGGGCAAGTTTGTGGAATTGGTTTAACATAACAAATTGGC
TGTGGTATATAAAATTATTCATAATGATAGTAGGAGGCTTGGTAGGTTTAAGAATAGTTTTTGCTGTACT
TTCTATAGTGAATAGAGTTAGGCAGGGATATTCACCATTATCGTTTCAGACCCACCTCCCAACCCCGAGG
GGACCCGACAGGCCCGAAGGAATAGAAGAAGAAGGTGGAGAGAGAGACAGAGACAGATCCATTCGATTAG
TGAACGGATCGGCACTGCGTGCGCCAATTCTGCAGACAAATGGCAGTATTCATCCACAATTTTAAAAGAA
AAGGGGGGATTGGGGGGTACAGTGCAGGGGAAAGAATAGTAGACATAATAGCAACAGACATACAAACTAA
AGAATTACAAAAACAAATTACAAAAATTCAAAATTTTCGGGTTTATTACAGGGACAGCAGAGATCCAGTT
TGGTTAATTAGCTAGCTGCAAAGATGGATAAAGTTTTAAACAGAGAGGAATCTTTGCAGCTAATGGACCT
TCTAGGTCTTGAAAGGAGTGGGAATTGGCTCCGGTGCCCGTCAGTGGGCAGAGCGCACATCGCCCACAGT
CCCCGAGAAGTTGGGGGGAGGGGTCGGCAATTGAACCGGTGCCTAGAGAAGGTGGCGCGGGGTAAACTGG
GAAAGTGATGTCGTGTACTGGCTCCGCCTTTTTCCCGAGGGTGGGGGAGAACCGTATATAAGTGCAGTAG
TCGCCGTGAACGTTCTTTTTCGCAACGGGTTTGCCGCCAGAACACAGGTAAGTGCCGTGTGTGGTTCCCG
CGGGCCTGGCCTCTTTACGGGTTATGGCCCTTGCGTGCCTTGAATTACTTCCACCTGGCTGCAGTACGTG
ATTCTTGATCCCGAGCTTCGGGTTGGAAGTGGGTGGGAGAGTTCGAGGCCTTGCGCTTAAGGAGCCCCTT
CGCCTCGTGCTTGAGTTGAGGCCTGGCCTGGGCGCTGGGGCCGCCGCGTGCGAATCTGGTGGCACCTTCG
CGCCTGTCTCGCTGCTTTCGATAAGTCTCTAGCCATTTAAAATTTTTGATGACCTGCTGCGACGCTTTTT
TTCTGGCAAGATAGTCTTGTAAATGCGGGCCAAGATCTGCACACTGGTATTTCGGTTTTTGGGGCCGCGG
GCGGCGACGGGGCCCGTGCGTCCCAGCGCACATGTTCGGCGAGGCGGGGCCTGCGAGCGCGGCCACCGAG
AATCGGACGGGGGTAGTCTCAAGCTGGCCGGCCTGCTCTGGTGCCTGGCCTCGCGCCGCCGTGTATCGCC
CCGCCCTGGGCGGCAAGGCTGGCCCGGTCGGCACCAGTTGCGTGAGCGGAAAGATGGCCGCTTCCCGGCC
CTGCTGCAGGGAGCTCAAAATGGAGGACGCGGCGCTCGGGAGAGCGGGCGGGTGAGTCACCCACACAAAG
GAAAAGGGCCTTTCCGTCCTCAGCCGTCGCTTCATGTGACTCCACGGAGTACCGGGCGCCGTCCAGGCAC
CTCGATTAGTTCTCGAGCTTTTGGAGTACGTCGTCTTTAGGTTGGGGGGAGGGGTTTTATGCGATGGAGT
TTCCCCACACTGAGTGGGTGGAGACTGAAGTTAGGCCAGCTTGGCACTTGATGTAATTCTCCTTGGAATT
TGCCCTTTTTGAGTTTGGATCTTGGTTCATTCTCAAGCCTCAGACAGTGGTTCAAAGTTTTTTTCTTCCA
TTTCAGGTGTCGTGACGTACGGCCACCATGGACAGCCTCTTGATGAACCGGAGGGAGTTTCTTTACCAAT
TCAAAAATGTCCGCTGGGCTAAGGGTCGGCGTGAGACCTACCTGTGCTACGTAGTGAAGAGGCGTGACAG
TGCTACATCCTTTTCACTGGACTTTGGTTATCTTCGCAATAAGAACGGCTGCCACGTGGAATTGCTCTTC
CTCCGCTACATCACAGACTGGGACCTAGACCCTGGCCGCTGCTACCGCGTCACCTGGTTCATCTCCTGGA
GCCCCTGCTACGACTGTGCCCGACATGTGGCCGACTTTCTGCGAGGGAACCCCAACATCAGTCTGAGGAT
CTTCACCGCGCGCCTCTACTTCTGTGAGGACCGCAAGGCTGAGCCCGAGGGGCTGCGGCGGCTGCACCGC
GCCGGGGTGCAAATAGCCATCATGACCTTCAAAGATTATTTTTACTGCTGGAATACTTTTGTAGAAAACC
ACGGAAGAACTTTCGAAGCCTGGGAAGGGCTGCATGAAAATTCAGTTCGTCTCTCCAGACAGCTTCGGCG
CATCCTTAGCGGCAGCGAGACTCCCGGGACCTCAGAGTCCGCCACACCCGAAAGTGACAAGAAGTACAGC
ATCGGCCTGGCCATCGGCACCAACTCTGTGGGCTGGGCCGTGATCACCGACGAGTACAAGGTGCCCAGCA
AGAAATTCAAGGTGCTGGGCAACACCGACCGGCACAGCATCAAGAAGAACCTGATCGGAGCCCTGCTGTT
CGACAGCGGCGAAACAGCCGAGGCCACCCGGCTGAAGAGAACCGCCAGAAGAAGATACACCAGACGGAAG
AACCGGATCTGCTATCTGCAAGAGATCTTCAGCAACGAGATGGCCAAGGTGGACGACAGCTTCTTCCACA
GACTGGAAGAGTCCTTCCTGGTGGAAGAGGATAAGAAGCACGAGCGGCACCCCATCTTCGGCAACATCGT
GGACGAGGTGGCCTACCACGAGAAGTACCCCACCATCTACCACCTGAGAAAGAAACTGGTGGACAGCACC
GACAAGGCCGACCTGCGGCTGATCTATCTGGCCCTGGCCCACATGATCAAGTTCCGGGGCCACTTCCTGA
TCGAGGGCGACCTGAACCCCGACAACAGCGACGTGGACAAGCTGTTCATCCAGCTGGTGCAGACCTACAA
CCAGCTGTTCGAGGAAAACCCCATCAACGCCAGCGGCGTGGACGCCAAGGCCATCCTGTCTGCCAGACTG
AGCAAGAGCAGACGGCTGGAAAATCTGATCGCCCAGCTGCCCGGCGAGAAGAAGAATGGCCTGTTCGGCA
ACCTGATTGCCCTGAGCCTGGGCCTGACCCCCAACTTCAAGAGCAACTTCGACCTGGCCGAGGATGCCAA
ACTGCAGCTGAGCAAGGACACCTACGACGACGACCTGGACAACCTGCTGGCCCAGATCGGCGACCAGTAC
GCCGACCTGTTTCTGGCCGCCAAGAACCTGTCCGACGCCATCCTGCTGAGCGACATCCTGAGAGTGAACA
CCGAGATCACCAAGGCCCCCCTGAGCGCCTCTATGATCAAGAGATACGACGAGCACCACCAGGACCTGAC
CCTGCTGAAAGCTCTCGTGCGGCAGCAGCTGCCTGAGAAGTACAAAGAGATTTTCTTCGACCAGAGCAAG
AACGGCTACGCCGGCTACATTGACGGCGGAGCCAGCCAGGAAGAGTTCTACAAGTTCATCAAGCCCATCC
TGGAAAAGATGGACGGCACCGAGGAACTGCTCGTGAAGCTGAACAGAGAGGACCTGCTGCGGAAGCAGCG
GACCTTCGACAACGGCAGCATCCCCCACCAGATCCACCTGGGAGAGCTGCACGCCATTCTGCGGCGGCAG
GAAGATTTTTACCCATTCCTGAAGGACAACCGGGAAAAGATCGAGAAGATCCTGACCTTCCGCATCCCCT
ACTACGTGGGCCCTCTGGCCAGGGGAAACAGCAGATTCGCCTGGATGACCAGAAAGAGCGAGGAAACCAT
CACCCCCTGGAACTTCGAGGAAGTGGTGGACAAGGGCGCTTCCGCCCAGAGCTTCATCGAGCGGATGACC
AACTTCGATAAGAACCTGCCCAACGAGAAGGTGCTGCCCAAGCACAGCCTGCTGTACGAGTACTTCACCG
TGTATAACGAGCTGACCAAAGTGAAATACGTGACCGAGGGAATGAGAAAGCCCGCCTTCCTGAGCGGCGA
GCAGAAAAAGGCCATCGTGGACCTGCTGTTCAAGACCAACCGGAAAGTGACCGTGAAGCAGCTGAAAGAG
GACTACTTCAAGAAAATCGAGTGCTTCGACTCCGTGGAAATCTCCGGCGTGGAAGATCGGTTCAACGCCT
CCCTGGGCACATACCACGATCTGCTGAAAATTATCAAGGACAAGGACTTCCTGGACAATGAGGAAAACGA
GGACATTCTGGAAGATATCGTGCTGACCCTGACACTGTTTGAGGACAGAGAGATGATCGAGGAACGGCTG
AAAACCTATGCCCACCTGTTCGACGACAAAGTGATGAAGCAGCTGAAGCGGCGGAGATACACCGGCTGGG
GCAGGCTGAGCCGGAAGCTGATCAACGGCATCCGGGACAAGCAGTCCGGCAAGACAATCCTGGATTTCCT
GAAGTCCGACGGCTTCGCCAACAGAAACTTCATGCAGCTGATCCACGACGACAGCCTGACCTTTAAAGAG
GACATCCAGAAAGCCCAGGTGTCCGGCCAGGGCGATAGCCTGCACGAGCACATTGCCAATCTGGCCGGCA
GCCCCGCCATTAAGAAGGGCATCCTGCAGACAGTGAAGGTGGTGGACGAGCTCGTGAAAGTGATGGGCCG
GCACAAGCCCGAGAACATCGTGATCGAAATGGCCAGAGAGAACCAGACCACCCAGAAGGGACAGAAGAAC
AGCCGCGAGAGAATGAAGCGGATCGAAGAGGGCATCAAAGAGCTGGGCAGCCAGATCCTGAAAGAACACC
CCGTGGAAAACACCCAGCTGCAGAACGAGAAGCTGTACCTGTACTACCTGCAGAATGGGCGGGATATGTA
CGTGGACCAGGAACTGGACATCAACCGGCTGTCCGACTACGATGTGGACCACATCGTGCCTCAGAGCTTT
CTGAAGGACGACTCCATCGACAACAAGGTGCTGACCAGAAGCGACAAGAACCGGGGCAAGAGCGACAACG
TGCCCTCCGAAGAGGTCGTGAAGAAGATGAAGAACTACTGGCGGCAGCTGCTGAACGCCAAGCTGATTAC
CCAGAGAAAGTTCGACAATCTGACCAAGGCCGAGAGAGGCGGCCTGAGCGAACTGGATAAGGCCGGCTTC
ATCAAGAGACAGCTGGTGGAAACCCGGCAGATCACAAAGCACGTGGCACAGATCCTGGACTCCCGGATGA
ACACTAAGTACGACGAGAATGACAAGCTGATCCGGGAAGTGAAAGTGATCACCCTGAAGTCCAAGCTGGT
GTCCGATTTCCGGAAGGATTTCCAGTTTTACAAAGTGCGCGAGATCAACAACTACCACCACGCCCACGAC
GCCTACCTGAACGCCGTCGTGGGAACCGCCCTGATCAAAAAGTACCCTAAGCTGGAAAGCGAGTTCGTGT
ACGGCGACTACAAGGTGTACGACGTGCGGAAGATGATCGCCAAGAGCGAGCAGGAAATCGGCAAGGCTAC
CGCCAAGTACTTCTTCTACAGCAACATCATGAACTTTTTCAAGACCGAGATTACCCTGGCCAACGGCGAG
ATCCGGAAGCGGCCTCTGATCGAGACAAACGGCGAAACCGGGGAGATCGTGTGGGATAAGGGCCGGGATT
TTGCCACCGTGCGGAAAGTGCTGAGCATGCCCCAAGTGAATATCGTGAAAAAGACCGAGGTGCAGACAGG
CGGCTTCAGCAAAGAGTCTATCCTGCCCAAGAGGAACAGCGATAAGCTGATCGCCAGAAAGAAGGACTGG
GACCCTAAGAAGTACGGCGGCTTCGACAGCCCCACCGTGGCCTATTCTGTGCTGGTGGTGGCCAAAGTGG
AAAAGGGCAAGTCCAAGAAACTGAAGAGTGTGAAAGAGCTGCTGGGGATCACCATCATGGAAAGAAGCAG
CTTCGAGAAGAATCCCATCGACTTTCTGGAAGCCAAGGGCTACAAAGAAGTGAAAAAGGACCTGATCATC
AAGCTGCCTAAGTACTCCCTGTTCGAGCTGGAAAACGGCCGGAAGAGAATGCTGGCCTCTGCCGGCGAAC
TGCAGAAGGGAAACGAACTGGCCCTGCCCTCCAAATATGTGAACTTCCTGTACCTGGCCAGCCACTATGA
GAAGCTGAAGGGCTCCCCCGAGGATAATGAGCAGAAACAGCTGTTTGTGGAACAGCACAAGCACTACCTG
GACGAGATCATCGAGCAGATCAGCGAGTTCTCCAAGAGAGTGATCCTGGCCGACGCTAATCTGGACAAAG
TGCTGTCCGCCTACAACAAGCACCGGGATAAGCCCATCAGAGAGCAGGCCGAGAATATCATCCACCTGTT
TACCCTGACCAATCTGGGAGCCCCTGCCGCCTTCAAGTACTTTGACACCACCATCGACCGGAAGAGGTAC
ACCAGCACCAAAGAGGTGCTGGACGCCACCCTGATCCACCAGAGCATCACCGGCCTGTACGAGACACGGA
TCGACCTGTCTCAGCTGGGAGGCGACAGCGCTGGAGGAGGTGGAAGCGGAGGAGGAGGAAGCGGAGGAGG
AGGTAGCGGACCTAAGAAAAAGAGGAAGGTGGCGGCCGCTGGATCCGAGGGCAGAGGAAGTCTGCTAACA
TGCGGTGACGTCGAGGAGAATCCTGGCCCAAGCGAGCTGATTAAGGAGAACATGCACATGAAGCTGTACA
TGGAGGGCACCGTGGACAACCATCACTTCAAGTGCACATCCGAGGGCGAAGGCAAGCCCTACGAGGGCAC
CCAGACCATGAGAATCAAGGTGGTCGAGGGCGGCCCTCTCCCCTTCGCCTTCGACATCCTGGCTACTAGC
TTCCTCTACGGCAGCAAGACCTTCATCAACCACACCCAGGGCATCCCCGACTTCTTCAAGCAGTCCTTCC
CTGAGGGCTTCACATGGGAGAGAGTCACCACATACGAAGACGGGGGCGTGCTGACCGCTACCCAGGACAC
CAGCCTCCAGGACGGCTGCCTCATCTACAACGTCAAGATCAGAGGGGTGAACTTCACATCCAACGGCCCT
GTGATGCAGAAGAAAACACTCGGCTGGGAGGCCTTCACCGAGACGCTGTACCCCGCTGACGGCGGCCTGG
AAGGCAGAAACGACATGGCCCTGAAGCTCGTGGGCGGGAGCCATCTGATCGCAAACATCAAGACCACATA
TAGATCCAAGAAACCCGCTAAGAACCTCAAGATGCCTGGCGTCTACTATGTGGACTACAGACTGGAAAGA
ATCAAGGAGGCCAACAACGAGACCTACGTCGAGCAGCACGAGGTGGCAGTGGCCAGATACTGCGACCTCC
CTAGCAAACTGGGGCACAAGCTTAATTAGTAAGGCCGAATTCGATATCAAGCTTATCGGTAATCAACCTC
TGGATTACAAAATTTGTGAAAGATTGACTGGTATTCTTAACTATGTTGCTCCTTTTACGCTATGTGGATA
CGCTGCTTTAATGCCTTTGTATCATGCTATTGCTTCCCGTATGGCTTTCATTTTCTCCTCCTTGTATAAA
TCCTGGTTGCTGTCTCTTTATGAGGAGTTGTGGCCCGTTGTCAGGCAACGTGGCGTGGTGTGCACTGTGT
TTGCTGACGCAACCCCCACTGGTTGGGGCATTGCCACCACCTGTCAGCTCCTTTCCGGGACTTTCGCTTT
CCCCCTCCCTATTGCCACGGCGGAACTCATCGCCGCCTGCCTTGCCCGCTGCTGGACAGGGGCTCGGCTG
TTGGGCACTGACAATTCCGTGGTGTTGTCGGGGAAATCATCGTCCTTTCCTTGGCTGCTCGCCTGTGTTG
CCACCTGGATTCTGCGCGGGACGTCCTTCTGCTACGTCCCTTCGGCCCTCAATCCAGCGGACCTTCCTTC
CCGCGGCCTGCTGCCGGCTCTGCGGCCTCTTCCGCGTCTTCGCCTTCGCCCTCAGACGAGTCGGATCTCC
CTTTGGGCCGCCTCCCCGCATCGATACCGTCGACCTCGAGACCTAGAAAAACATGGAGCAATCACAAGTA
GCAATACAGCAGCTACCAATGCTGATTGTGCCTGGCTAGAAGCACAAGAGGAGGAGGAGGTGGGTTTTCC
AGTCACACCTCAGGTACCTTTAAGACCAATGACTTACAAGGCAGCTGTAGATCTTAGCCACTTTTTAAAA
GAAAAGGGGGGACTGGAAGGGCTAATTCACTCCCAACGAAGACAAGATATCCTTGATCTGTGGATCTACC
ACACACAAGGCTACTTCCCTGATTGGCAGAACTACACACCAGGGCCAGGGATCAGATATCCACTGACCTT
TGGATGGTGCTACAAGCTAGTACCAGTTGAGCAAGAGAAGGTAGAAGAAGCCAATGAAGGAGAGAACACC
CGCTTGTTACACCCTGTGAGCCTGCATGGGATGGATGACCCGGAGAGAGAAGTATTAGAGTGGAGGTTTG
ACAGCCGCCTAGCATTTCATCACATGGCCCGAGAGCTGCATCCGGACTGTACTGGGTCTCTCTGGTTAGA
CCAGATCTGAGCCTGGGAGCTCTCTGGCTAACTAGGGAACCCACTGCTTAAGCCTCAATAAAGCTTGCCT
TGAGTGCTTCAAGTAGTGTGTGCCCGTCTGTTGTGTGACTCTGGTAACTAGAGATCCCTCAGACCCTTTT
AGTCAGTGTGGAAAATCTCTAGCAGGGCCCGTTTAAACCCGCTGATCAGCCTCGACTGTGCCTTCTAGTT
GCCAGCCATCTGTTGTTTGCCCCTCCCCCGTGCCTTCCTTGACCCTGGAAGGTGCCACTCCCACTGTCCT
TTCCTAATAAAATGAGGAAATTGCATCGCATTGTCTGAGTAGGTGTCATTCTATTCTGGGGGGTGGGGTG
GGGCAGGACAGCAAGGGGGAGGATTGGGAAGACAATAGCAGGCATGCTGGGGATGCGGTGGGCTCTATGG
CTTCTGAGGCGGAAAGAACCAGCTGGGGCTCTAGGGGGTATCCCC
[124 nt withheld, positions 11036-11159]
C
[91 nt withheld, positions 11161-11251]
A
[49 nt withheld, positions 11253-11301]
CCTTTGACGTTGGAGTCCACGTTCTTT
[37 nt withheld, positions 11329-11365]
ACCCTATCTCGGTCTATTCTTTTGATTTATAAGGGATTTTGCCGATTTCGGCCTATTGGTTAAAAAATGA
GCTGATTTAACAAAAATTTAACGCGAATTAATTCTGTGGAATGTGTGTCAGTTAGGGTGTGGAAAGTCCC
CAGGCTCCCCAGCAGGCAGAAGTATGCAAAGCATGCATCTCAATTAGTCAGCAACCAGGTGTGGAAAGTC
CCCAGGCTCCCCAGCAGGCAGAAGTATGCAAAGCATGCATCTCAATTAGTCAGCAACCATAGTCCCGCCC
CTAACTCCGCCCATCCCGCCCCTAACTCCGCCCAGTTCCGCCCATTCTCCGCCCCATGGCTGACTAATTT
TTTTTATTTATGCAGAGGCCGAGGCCGCCTCTGCCTCTGAGCTATTCCAGAAGTAGTGAGGAGGCTTTTT
TGGAGGCCTAGGCTTTTGCAAAAAGCTCCCGGGAGCTTGTATATCCATTTTCGGATCTGATCAGCACGTG
TTGACAATTAATCATCGGCATAGTATATCGGCATAGTATAATACGACAAGGTGAGGAACTAAACCATGGC
CAAGTTGACCAGTGCCGTTCCGGTGCTCACCGCGCGCGACGTCGCCGGAGCGGTCGAGTTCTGGACCGAC
CGGCTCGGGTTCTCCCGGGACTTCGTGGAGGACGACTTCGCCGGTGTGGTCCGGGACGACGTGACCCTGT
TCATCAGCGCGGTCCAGGACCAGGTGGTGCCGGACAACACCCTGGCCTGGGTGTGGGTGCGCGGCCTGGA
CGAGCTGTACGCCGAGTGGTCGGAGGTCGTGTCCACGAACTTCCGGGACGCCTCCGGGCCGGCCATGACC
GAGATCGGCGAGCAGCCGTGGGGGCGGGAGTTCGCCCTGCGCGACCCGGCCGGCAACTGCGTGCACTTCG
TGGCCGAGGAGCAGGACTGACACGTGCTACGAGATTTCGATTCCACCGCCGCCTTCTATGAAAGGTTGGG
CTTCGGAATCGTTTTCCGGGACGCCGGCTGGATGATCCTCCAGCGCGGGGATCTCATGCTGGAGTTCTTC
GCCCACCCCAACTTGTTTATTGCAGCTTATAATGGTTACAAATAAAGCAATAGCATCACAAATTTCACAA
ATAAAGCATTTTTTTCACTGCATTCTAGTTGTGGTTTGTCCAAACTCATCAATGTATCTTATCATGTCTG
TATACCGTCGACCTCTAGCTAGAGCTTGGCGTAATCATGGTCATAGCTGTTTCCTGTGTGAAATTGTTAT
CCGCTCACAATTCCACACAACATACGAGCCGGAAGCATAAAGTGTAAAGCCTGGGGTGCCTAATGAGTGA
GCTAACTCACATTAATTGCGTTGCGCTCACTGCCCGCTTTCCAGTCGGGAAACCTGTCGTGCCAGCTGCA
TTAATGAATCGGCCAACGCGCGGGGAGAGGCGGTTTGCGTATTGGGCGCTCTTCCGCTTCCTCGCTCACT
GACTCGCTGCGCTCGGTCGTTCGGCTGCGGCGAGCGGTATCAGCTCACTCAAAGGCGGTAATACGGTTAT
CCACAGAATCAGGGGATAACGCAGGAAAGAACATGTGAGCAAAAGGCCAGCAAAAGGCCAGGAACCGTAA
AAAGGCCGCGTTGCTGGCGTTTTTCCATAGGCTCCGCCCCCCTGACGAGCATCACAAAAATCGACGCTCA
AGTCAGAGGTGGCGAAACCCGACAGGACTATAAAGATACCAGGCGTTTCCCCCTGGAAGCTCCCTCGTGC
GCTCTCCTGTTCCGACCCTGCCGCTTACCGGATACCTGTCCGCCTTTCTCCCTTCGGGAAGCGTGGCGCT
TTCTCATAGCTCACGCTGTAGGTATCTCAGTTCGGTGTAGGTCGTTCGCTCCAAGCTGGGCTGTGTGCAC
GAACCCCCCGTTCAGCCCGACCGCTGCGCCTTATCCGGTAACTATCGTCTTGAGTCCAACCCGGTAAGAC
ACGACTTATCGCCACTGGCAGCAGCCACTGGTAACAGGATTAGCAGAGCGAGGTATGTAGGCGGTGCTAC
AGAGTTCTTGAAGTGGTGGCCTAACTACGGCTACACTAGAAGAACAGTATTTGGTATCTGCGCTCTGCTG
AAGCCAGTTACCTTCGGAAAAAGAGTTGGTAGCTCTTGATCCGGCAAACAAACCACCGCTGGTAGCGGTG
GTTTTTTTGTTTGCAAGCAGCAGATTACGCGCAGAAAAAAAGGATCTCAAGAAGATCCTTTGATCTTTTC
TACGGGGTCTGACGCTCAGTGGAACGAAAACTCACGTTAAGGGATTTTGGTCATGAGATTATCAAAAAGG
ATCTTCACCTAGATCCTTTTAAATTAAAAATGAAGTTTTAAATCAATCTAAAGTATATATGAGTAAACTT
GGTCTGACAGTTACCAATGCTTAATCAGTGAGGCACCTATCTCAGCGATCTGTCTATTTCGTTCATCCAT
AGTTGCCTGACTCCCCGTCGTGTAGATAACTACGATACGGGAGGGCTTACCATCTGGCCCCAGTGCTGCA
ATGATACCGCGAGACCCACGCTCACCGGCTCCAGATTTATCAGCAATAAACCAGCCAGCCGGAAGGGCCG
AGCGCAGAAGTGGTCCTGCAACTTTATCCGCCTCCATCCAGTCTATTAATTGTTGCCGGGAAGCTAGAGT
AAGTAGTTCGCCAGTTAATAGTTTGCGCAACGTTGTTGCCATTGCTACAGGCATCGTGGTGTCACGCTCG
TCGTTTGGTATGGCTTCATTCAGCTCCGGTTCCCAACGATCAAGGCGAGTTACATGATCCCCCATGTTGT
GCAAAAAAGCGGTTAGCTCCTTCGGTCCTCCGATCGTTGTCAGAAGTAAGTTGGCCGCAGTGTTATCACT
CATGGTTATGGCAGCACTGCATAATTCTCTTACTGTCATGCCATCCGTAAGATGCTTTTCTGTGACTGGT
GAGTACTCAACCAAGTCATTCTGAGAATAGTGTATGCGGCGACCGAGTTGCTCTTGCCCGGCGTCAATAC
GGGATAATACCGCGCCACATAGCAGAACTTTAAAAGTGCTCATCATTGGAAAACGTTCTTCGGGGCGAAA
ACTCTCAAGGATCTTACCGCTGTTGAGATCCAGTTCGATGTAACCCACTCGTGCACCCAACTGATCTTCA
GCATCTTTTACTTTCACCAGCGTTTCTGGGTGAGCAAAAACAGGAAGGCAAAATGCCGCAAAAAAGGGAA
TAAGGGCGACACGGAAATGTTGAATACTCATACTCTTCCTTTTTCAATATTATTGAAGCATTTATCAGGG
TTATTGTCTCATGAGCGGATACATATTTGAATGTATTTAGAAAAATAAACAAATAGGGGTTCCGCGCACA
TTTCCCCGAAAAGTGCCACCTGAC
Features (pLannotate 1.2.2; 34 found; start..end, strand, type, name):
     31..83      -  misc_feature   bom (fragment): basis of mobility region from pBR322
    238..617     +  enhancer       CMV enhancer: human cytomegalovirus immediate early enhancer
    618..817     +  promoter       CMV promoter: human cytomegalovirus (CMV) immediate early promoter
    835..1015    +  LTR            5' LTR (truncated): truncated 5' long terminal repeat (LTR) from HIV-1
   1062..1187    +  misc_feature   HIV-1 Ψ: packaging signal of human immunodeficiency virus type 1
   1171..1534    +  CDS            HIV-1 gag (fragment): gag protein from human immunodeficiency virus 1; gag
   1680..1913    +  misc_feature   RRE: The Rev response element (RRE) of HIV-1 allows for Rev-dependent mRNA export from the nucleus to the cytoplasm.
   2290..2390    +  CDS            Rev (fragment): human immunodeficiency virus 1 (HIV-1) Rev protein; rev; enhances nuclear export of unspliced and incompletely spliced viral mRNAs
   2440..2557    +  misc_feature   cPPT/CTS: central polypurine tract and central termination sequence of HIV-1
   2614..2680    +  CDS            small t antigen (fragment): SV40 (simian virus 40) small t antigen
   2687..3865    +  promoter       EF-1α promoter: strong constitutive promoter for human elongation factor EF-1α
   3878..4417    +  CDS            AID (fragment): human activation-induced cytidine deaminase (Dickerson et al., 2003); AICDA
   4417..4465    +  CDS            ABE(7.10) (fragment): adenine base editor comprising wild-type E. coli TadA fused to the evolved TadA*(7.10) mutant (Gaudelli et al., 2017)
   4466..8566    +  CDS            Cas9: Cas9 (Csn1) endonuclease from the Streptococcus pyogenes Type II CRISPR/Cas system generates RNA-guided double strand breaks in DNA
   8711..9408    +  CDS            TagBFP (fragment): monomeric blue fluorescent protein mammalian codon-optimized
   9417..9438    +  misc_feature   MCS (fragment): pBluescript multiple cloning site
   9441..10029   +  misc_feature   WPRE: woodchuck hepatitis virus posttranscriptional regulatory element
   9966..10547   +  CDS            nef (fragment): NEF_HV1H2 - Experimental evidence at protein level: Swiss-Prot protein existence level 1. Extracellular Nef protein targets CD4(+) T-lymphocytes for apoptosis by interacting with CXCR4 surface receptors. From Human immunodeficiency virus type 1 group M subtype B (isolate HXB2) (HIV-1).
  10554..10734   +  LTR            5' LTR (truncated): truncated 5' long terminal repeat (LTR) from HIV-1
  10766..10990   +  polyA_signal   bGH poly(A) signal: bovine growth hormone polyadenylation signal
  10994..11015   +  promoter       SV40 promoter (fragment): SV40 enhancer and early promoter
  11036..11464   +  rep_origin     f1 ori (sequence partly withheld): f1 bacteriophage origin of replication; arrow indicates direction of (+) strand synthesis
  11478..11807   +  promoter       SV40 promoter: SV40 enhancer and early promoter
  11855..11902   +  promoter       EM7 promoter: synthetic bacterial promoter&nbsp
  11921..12295   +  CDS            BleoR: antibiotic-binding protein; Sh ble from Streptoalloteichus hindustanus; confers resistance to bleomycin, phleomycin, and Zeocin™
  12305..12430   +  CDS            ble (fragment): BLE_KLEPN - Experimental evidence at protein level: Swiss-Prot protein existence level 1. Binding protein with a strong affinity to the bleomycin family of antibiotics. Binds to CL990; an antimitotic-antibiotic compound. From Klebsiella pneumoniae.
  12425..12546   +  polyA_signal   SV40 poly(A) signal: SV40 polyadenylation signal
  12617..12639   -  protein_bind   lac operator (fragment): The lac repressor binds to the lac operator to inhibit transcription in E. coli. This inhibition can be relieved by adding lactose or isopropyl-β-D-thiogalactopyranoside (IPTG). lac repressor encoded by lacI
  12643..12673   -  promoter       lac promoter: promoter for the E. coli lac operon
  12688..12709   -  protein_bind   CAP binding site: CAP binding activates transcription in the presence of cAMP. E. coli catabolite activator protein
  12722..12814   -  CDS            lacI (fragment): lac repressor; lacI; The lac repressor binds to the lac operator to inhibit transcription in E. coli. This inhibition can be relieved by adding lactose or isopropyl-β-D-thiogalactopyranoside (IPTG).
  12997..13585   -  rep_origin     ori: high-copy-number ColE1/pMB1/pBR322/pUC origin of replication
  13756..14616   -  CDS            AmpR: β-lactamase; bla; confers resistance to ampicillin, carbenicillin, and related antibiotics
  14617..14721   -  promoter       AmpR promoter: bla
