[The description below was written by a language model from this plasmid's Addgene catalogue record and pLannotate feature annotations shown in this document.]
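Description:
pGH897 is a third-generation-style HIV-1 lentiviral transfer plasmid for mammalian expression of the diversifying base editor nDivA-BE, built on the pGH483 backbone. It is maintained in E. coli through a high-copy ColE1/pUC origin and an ampicillin resistance gene. An f1 origin is also present, along with an SV40/EM7-driven bleomycin/Zeocin resistance cassette that sits outside the viral genome. The packaged region is transcribed from a CMV enhancer/promoter fused to a truncated 5' LTR. It carries the Ψ packaging signal with a gag fragment, the Rev response element for Rev-dependent nuclear export, and the cPPT/CTS. The 3' end consists of a WPRE, a truncated 3' LTR and a bGH polyadenylation signal.

Within the provirus, the human EF-1α promoter drives a single open reading frame. The feature table shows an N-terminal cytidine deaminase segment annotated as a fragment of human AID, then a short linker-like stretch matched to a base-editor fusion, and then full-length Streptococcus pyogenes Cas9. The "n" in the name suggests a nickase, but the record does not specify the Cas9 mutations. According to the purpose field, a T2A peptide links the editor to TagBFP, so blue fluorescence marks transduced or transfected cells and serves as the listed selectable marker. The backbone note mentions insertion of PmCDA1 in place of dCas9, which does not obviously match the AID and Cas9 annotations, and the record does not resolve this discrepancy. The associated work concerns optimizing diversifying base editors for high-throughput mutational scanning, where such an editor is delivered stably to cells and directed by separately supplied guide RNAs.
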