Addgene plasmid #230841: pGH897
Purpose: Ef1a-nDivA-BE-T2A-tagBFP-wPRE
Depositing lab: Gaelen Hess. Depositing organization: University of Wisconsin, Madison. Publication: Toward optimizing diversifying base editors for high-throughput mutational scanning studies. Schwartz CI, Abell NS, Li A, Aradhana, Tycko J, Truong A, Montgomery SB, Hess GT. Nucleic Acids Res. 2025 Jun 20;53(12):gkaf620. doi: 10.1093/nar/gkaf620. PubMed 40613705.
Backbone
  Vector backbone: pGH483
  Modifications to backbone: Inserted PmCDA1 instead of dCas9
  Vector type: Mammalian Expression, Lentiviral
  Selectable markers: tagBFP
Growth in bacteria
  Bacterial resistance: Ampicillin, 100 μg/mL
  Growth temperature: 37°C
  Growth strain: NEB Stable
  Copy number: High Copy
Gene/Insert
  Gene/Insert name: nDivA-BE
Terms and licenses: Academic/Nonprofit Terms; Industry Terms: Not Available to Industry
Depositor comments: Please visit https://doi.org/10.1101/2024.11.18.621003 for the bioRxiv preprint.
How to cite: pGH897 was a gift from Gaelen Hess (Addgene plasmid # 230841 ; http://n2t.net/addgene:230841 ; RRID:Addgene_230841)
